Addgene plasmid #160713: pTrichoGate-13
Purpose: For C-terminal tags with Trichoderma optimised Synthetic 3X Hemagglutinin tag (HA) bordered by BsaI restriction sites
Depositing lab: Artemio Mendoza. Depositing organization: Lincoln University. Publication: TrichoGate: An Improved Vector System for a Large Scale of Functional Analysis of Trichoderma Genes. Nogueira-Lopez G, Padilla-Arizmendi F, Inwood S, Lyne S, Steyaert JM, Nieto-Jacobo MF, Stewart A, Mendoza-Mendoza A. Front Microbiol. 2019 Dec 10;10:2794. doi: 10.3389/fmicb.2019.02794. eCollection 2019. PubMed 31921006.
Backbone
  Vector backbone: pICH41021
  Vector type: Synthetic Biology
Growth in bacteria
  Bacterial resistance: Ampicillin, 100 μg/mL
  Growth temperature: 37°C
  Growth strain: DH5alpha
  Copy number: High Copy
Gene/Insert
  Gene/Insert name: Trichoderma optimised Synthetic 3X Hemagglutinin tag (HA)
  Species: Synthetic
  GenBank ID: MN007117
  Cloning method: Ligation Independent Cloning
Terms and licenses: Academic/Nonprofit Terms; Industry Terms: Not Available to Industry
How to cite: pTrichoGate-13 was a gift from Artemio Mendoza (Addgene plasmid # 160713 ; http://n2t.net/addgene:160713 ; RRID:Addgene_160713)
