[The description below was written by a language model from this plasmid's Addgene catalogue record and pLannotate feature annotations shown in this document.]
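Description:
pTrichoGate-13 is a small (about 2.8 kb) synthetic biology part plasmid from the TrichoGate vector system, a modular toolkit for large-scale functional analysis of genes in the filamentous fungus Trichoderma. It is built on the pICH41021 backbone, a pUC-type cloning vector. It is maintained in E. coli through a high-copy ColE1/pMB1-family origin, with selection by the β-lactamase (AmpR) gene and its native promoter. The annotated features are otherwise backbone remnants: fragments of the pUC18/19 multiple cloning site and lacZα, the lac promoter, operator and CAP binding site, and short vestigial pieces of lacI, rop and the pBR322 bom region. None of these appears to be a complete functional gene.

The payload is a synthetic triple hemagglutinin (3xHA) epitope tag, codon-optimised for Trichoderma and bordered by BsaI restriction sites. BsaI is a type IIS enzyme that cuts outside its recognition sequence, so digestion releases the tag module with defined overhangs. This is the principle behind Golden Gate-style assembly, in which the tag can be joined in order with other parts such as promoters, coding sequences and terminators. The record specifies that this module is for C-terminal tagging, placing 3xHA at the end of a protein of interest for antibody-based detection or purification. The plasmid carries no fungal promoter, selectable marker or replication element, so it acts as a donor of the tag rather than as an expression vector. The automated feature table does not annotate the HA tag or the BsaI sites, so their exact positions are not given, although interruption of the MCS/lacZα region is consistent with the insert lying there.
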