Features (pLannotate 1.2.2; 11 found; start..end, strand, type, name):
    121..160     +  misc_feature   MCS (fragment): pUC18/19 multiple cloning site
    197..213     -  protein_bind   lac operator: The lac repressor binds to the lac operator to inhibit transcription in E. coli. This inhibition can be relieved by adding lactose or isopropyl-β-D-thiogalactopyranoside (IPTG). lac repressor encoded by lacI
    221..251     -  promoter       lac promoter: promoter for the E. coli lac operon
    266..287     -  protein_bind   CAP binding site: CAP binding activates transcription in the presence of cAMP. E. coli catabolite activator protein
    300..392     -  CDS            lacI (fragment): lac repressor; lacI; The lac repressor binds to the lac operator to inhibit transcription in E. coli. This inhibition can be relieved by adding lactose or isopropyl-β-D-thiogalactopyranoside (IPTG).
    575..1163    -  rep_origin     ori: high-copy-number ColE1/pMB1/pBR322/pUC origin of replication
   1334..2194    -  CDS            AmpR: β-lactamase; bla; confers resistance to ampicillin, carbenicillin, and related antibiotics
   2195..2299    -  promoter       AmpR promoter: bla
   2394..2429    +  CDS            rop (fragment): Rop protein, which maintains plasmids at low copy number; rop
   2531..2630    +  misc_feature   bom (fragment): basis of mobility region from pBR322
   2636..2793    -  CDS            lacZα (fragment): LacZα fragment of β-galactosidase; lacZ fragment
>Addgene plasmid #160713 | pTrichoGate-13 | addgene full sequence | sequence record 325992 | Addgene NGS Result
GCCTACCCCTATGACGTCCCTGATTACGCTGGTGCTGCTTACCCCTACGACGTTCCCGATTATTCTGCTG
GCGGTTACCCTTATGACGTCCCAGATTACTAGGGCGCGCCGGCTTAGAGACCGGGGATCCTCTAGAGTCG
ACCTGCAGGCATGCAAGCTTGGCGTAATCATGGTCATAGCTGTTTCCTGTGTGAAATTGTTATCCGCTCA
CAATTCCACACAACATACGAGCCGGAAGCATAAAGTGTAAAGCCTGGGGTGCCTAATGAGTGAGCTAACT
CACATTAATTGCGTTGCGCTCACTGCCCGCTTTCCAGTCGGGAAACCTGTCGTGCCAGCTGCATTAATGA
ATCGGCCAACGCGCGGGGAGAGGCGGTTTGCGTATTGGGCGCTCTTCCGCTTCCTCGCTCACTGACTCGC
TGCGCTCGGTCGTTCGGCTGCGGCGAGCGGTATCAGCTCACTCAAAGGCGGTAATACGGTTATCCACAGA
ATCAGGGGATAACGCAGGAAAGAACATGTGAGCAAAAGGCCAGCAAAAGGCCAGGAACCGTAAAAAGGCC
GCGTTGCTGGCGTTTTTCCATAGGCTCCGCCCCCCTGACGAGCATCACAAAAATCGACGCTCAAGTCAGA
GGTGGCGAAACCCGACAGGACTATAAAGATACCAGGCGTTTCCCCCTGGAAGCTCCCTCGTGCGCTCTCC
TGTTCCGACCCTGCCGCTTACCGGATACCTGTCCGCCTTTCTCCCTTCGGGAAGCGTGGCGCTTTCTCAT
AGCTCACGCTGTAGGTATCTCAGTTCGGTGTAGGTCGTTCGCTCCAAGCTGGGCTGTGTGCACGAACCCC
CCGTTCAGCCCGACCGCTGCGCCTTATCCGGTAACTATCGTCTTGAGTCCAACCCGGTAAGACACGACTT
ATCGCCACTGGCAGCAGCCACTGGTAACAGGATTAGCAGAGCGAGGTATGTAGGCGGTGCTACAGAGTTC
TTGAAGTGGTGGCCTAACTACGGCTACACTAGAAGAACAGTATTTGGTATCTGCGCTCTGCTGAAGCCAG
TTACCTTCGGAAAAAGAGTTGGTAGCTCTTGATCCGGCAAACAAACCACCGCTGGTAGCGGTGGTTTTTT
TGTTTGCAAGCAGCAGATTACGCGCAGAAAAAAAGGATCTCAAGAAGATCCTTTGATCTTTTCTACGGGG
TCTGACGCTCAGTGGAACGAAAACTCACGTTAAGGGATTTTGGTCATGAGATTATCAAAAAGGATCTTCA
CCTAGATCCTTTTAAATTAAAAATGAAGTTTTAAATCAATCTAAAGTATATATGAGTAAACTTGGTCTGA
CAGTTACCAATGCTTAATCAGTGAGGCACCTATCTCAGCGATCTGTCTATTTCGTTCATCCATAGTTGCC
TGACTCCCCGTCGTGTAGATAACTACGATACGGGAGGGCTTACCATCTGGCCCCAGTGCTGCAATGATAC
CGCGAGAACCACGCTCACCGGCTCCAGATTTATCAGCAATAAACCAGCCAGCCGGAAGGGCCGAGCGCAG
AAGTGGTCCTGCAACTTTATCCGCCTCCATCCAGTCTATTAATTGTTGCCGGGAAGCTAGAGTAAGTAGT
TCGCCAGTTAATAGTTTGCGCAACGTTGTTGCCATTGCTACAGGCATCGTGGTGTCACGCTCGTCGTTTG
GTATGGCTTCATTCAGCTCCGGTTCCCAACGATCAAGGCGAGTTACATGATCCCCCATGTTGTGCAAAAA
AGCGGTTAGCTCCTTCGGTCCTCCGATCGTTGTCAGAAGTAAGTTGGCCGCAGTGTTATCACTCATGGTT
ATGGCAGCACTGCATAATTCTCTTACTGTCATGCCATCCGTAAGATGCTTTTCTGTGACTGGTGAGTACT
CAACCAAGTCATTCTGAGAATAGTGTATGCGGCGACCGAGTTGCTCTTGCCCGGCGTCAATACGGGATAA
TACCGCGCCACATAGCAGAACTTTAAAAGTGCTCATCATTGGAAAACGTTCTTCGGGGCGAAAACTCTCA
AGGATCTTACCGCTGTTGAGATCCAGTTCGATGTAACCCACTCGTGCACCCAACTGATCTTCAGCATCTT
TTACTTTCACCAGCGTTTCTGGGTGAGCAAAAACAGGAAGGCAAAATGCCGCAAAAAAGGGAATAAGGGC
GACACGGAAATGTTGAATACTCATACTCTTCCTTTTTCAATATTATTGAAGCATTTATCAGGGTTATTGT
CTCATGAGCGGATACATATTTGAATGTATTTAGAAAAATAAACAAATAGGGGTTCCGCGCACATTTCCCC
GAAAAGTGCCACCTGACGTCTAAGAAACCATTATTATCATGACATTAACCTATAAAAATAGGCGTATCAC
GAGGCCCTTTCGACTCGCGCGTTTCGGTGATGACGGTGAAAACCTCTGACACATGCAGCTCCCGGAGATG
GTCACAGCTTGTCTGTAAGCGGATGCCGGGAGCAGACAAGCCCGTCAGGGCGCGTCAGCGGGTGTTGGCG
GGTGTCGGGGCTGGCTTAACTATGCGGCATCAGAGCAGATTGTACTGAGAGTGCACCATATGCGGTGTGA
AATACCGCACAGATGCGTAAGGAGAAAATACCGCATCAGGCGCCATTCGCCATTCAGGCTGCGCAACTGT
TGGGAAGGGCGATCGGTGCGGGCCTCTTCGCTATTACGCCAGCTGGCGAAAGGGGGATGTGCTGCAAGGC
GATTAAGTTGGGTAACGCCAGGGTTTTCCCAGTCACGACGTTGTAAAACGACGGCCAGTGAATTCGAGCT
CGGTACCCGGTCTCAGCC
